Addgene plasmid #161045: pDONR221-SLC2A9_STOP
Purpose: Gateway entry clone with codon-optimized ORF sequence for subcloning into custom expression vectors. Contains a STOP codon at the end of the codon-optimized ORF sequence.
Depositing lab: RESOLUTE Consortium & Giulio Superti-Furga. Depositing organization: CeMM Research Center for Molecular Medicine. Publication: The RESOLUTE consortium: unlocking SLC transporters for drug discovery. Superti-Furga G, Lackner D, Wiedmer T, Ingles-Prieto A, Barbosa B, Girardi E, Goldmann U, Gurtl B, Klavins K, Klimek C, Lindinger S, Lineiro-Retes E, Muller AC, Onstein S, Redinger G, Reil D, Sedlyarov V, Wolf G, Crawford M, Everley R, ... Steppan CM. Nat Rev Drug Discov. 2020 Jul;19(7):429-430. doi: 10.1038/d41573-020-00056-6. PubMed 32265506.
Backbone
  Vector backbone: pDONR221
  Backbone manufacturer: ThermoFisher Scientific
  Backbone size w/o insert (bp): 2550
  Vector type: Mammalian Expression
Growth in bacteria
  Bacterial resistance: Kanamycin, 50 μg/mL
  Growth temperature: 37°C
  Growth strain: NEB Stable
  Copy number: High Copy
Gene/Insert
  Gene/Insert name: SLC2A9 (alt name: Glut9, GLUTX, URATv1)
  Species: H. sapiens (human)
  Insert size (bp): 1623
  Entrez Gene: SLC2A9 (a.k.a. GLUT9, GLUTX, UAQTL2, URATv1)
  Cloning method: Gateway Cloning
  Sequencing primers: 5′ M13-fwd; 3′ M13-rev
Terms and licenses: Academic/Nonprofit Terms; Industry Terms
Depositor comments: This plasmid contains a STOP codon at the end of the codon-optimized ORF. For the version of this plasmid that does not contain a STOP codon, please see Addgene plasmid 131879 For more information on the full Resolute plasmid collection, please see www.addgene.org/depositor-collections/re-solute/. Please provide your feedback on this plasmid to the RESOLUTE consortium by filling out their RESOLUTE repository feedback form: https://forms.office.com/Pages/ResponsePage.aspx?id=0e05yklzmkS7rjFGQL4N7z4feCLQvEJAmVcOCM_u885UN1JJRko0Ukg4TVQwNTZLOUxPQVJWT1NHUCQlQCN0PWcu
How to cite: pDONR221-SLC2A9_STOP was a gift from RESOLUTE Consortium & Giulio Superti-Furga (Addgene plasmid # 161045 ; http://n2t.net/addgene:161045 ; RRID:Addgene_161045)
