[The description below was written by a language model from this plasmid's Addgene catalogue record and pLannotate feature annotations shown in this document.]
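Description:
pDONR221-SLC2A9_STOP is a Gateway entry clone built on the pDONR221 backbone, carrying a codon-optimized open reading frame for human SLC2A9 (also known as GLUT9, GLUTX or URATv1), a member of the solute carrier family. The plasmid is about 4.2 kb and is propagated in E. coli from a high-copy ColE1/pUC-type origin with selection by a kanamycin resistance gene (aminoglycoside phosphotransferase). Although the catalogue lists the vector type as mammalian expression, the feature table shows no eukaryotic promoter or polyadenylation signal. The construct is a shuttle for the ORF rather than an expression vector in its own right.

The roughly 1.6 kb SLC2A9 coding sequence sits between attL1 and attL2 sites, the recombination sites used by LR Clonase to transfer an insert directionally into any attR-containing destination vector. The promoter, tags and host range are therefore determined by the destination vector chosen. This version retains a stop codon at the end of the ORF, so it suits native, untagged or N-terminally tagged expression. A companion clone without the stop codon exists for C-terminal fusions. Backbone elements include rrnB T1 and T2 transcription terminators upstream of the cassette, which insulate the insert from read-through transcription in bacteria, a T7 promoter next to attL2 in the reverse orientation, and short residual lacI and lacZα fragments with no evident functional role. M13 forward and reverse priming sites flank the cassette for sequence verification. The clone belongs to a consortium-generated collection of SLC transporter ORFs intended for subcloning into custom expression vectors for transporter research and drug discovery.
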