Features (pLannotate 1.2.2; 10 found; start..end, strand, type, name):
      1..100     +  protein_bind   attL1: mutant version of attL; recombination site for the Gateway® LR reaction LR Clonase™
    106..1725    +  CDS            SLC2A9: GTR9_HUMAN - Also known as GLUT9 From Homo sapiens (Human).
   1730..1829    -  protein_bind   attL2: mutant version of attL; recombination site for the Gateway® LR reaction LR Clonase™
   1847..1865    -  promoter       T7 promoter: promoter for bacteriophage T7 RNA polymerase
   1999..2808    +  CDS            KanR: aminoglycoside phosphotransferase; aph(3')-Ia; confers resistance to kanamycin in bacteria or G418 (Geneticin®) in eukaryotes
   2955..3543    +  rep_origin     ori: high-copy-number ColE1/pMB1/pBR322/pUC origin of replication
   3726..3818    +  CDS            lacI (fragment): lac repressor; lacI; The lac repressor binds to the lac operator to inhibit transcription in E. coli. This inhibition can be relieved by adding lactose or isopropyl-β-D-thiogalactopyranoside (IPTG).
   3873..3900    -  terminator     rrnB T2 terminator: transcription terminator T2 from the E. coli rrnB gene
   4032..4075    +  terminator     rrnB T1 terminator: Escherichia coli rrnB; transcription terminator T1 from the E. coli rrnB gene
   4122..4158    -  CDS            lacZα (fragment): LacZα fragment of β-galactosidase; lacZ fragment
>Addgene plasmid #161045 | pDONR221-SLC2A9_STOP | addgene full sequence | sequence record 335548 | Addgene NGS Result
CAAATAATGATTTTATTTTGACTGATAGTGACCTGTTCGTTGCAACACATTGATGAGCAATGCTTTTTTA
TAATGCCAACTTTGTACAAAAAAGCAGGCTCCACCATGGCCAGGAAGCAGAACCGCAATAGCAAGGAGCT
GGGACTGGTGCCACTGACCGACGATACATCCCACGCAGGACCACCTGGACCTGGAAGGGCCCTGCTGGAG
TGCGACCACCTGCGCAGCGGAGTGCCTGGAGGCCGGAGAAGGAAGGATTGGTCTTGTAGCCTGCTGGTGG
CATCCCTGGCAGGAGCCTTCGGCAGCTCCTTTCTCTATGGATACAACCTGAGTGTGGTCAATGCCCCCAC
CCCTTACATCAAGGCCTTCTATAACGAGAGCTGGGAGCGCCGGCACGGCAGGCCAATCGACCCCGATACC
CTGACACTGCTGTGGTCTGTGACCGTGAGCATCTTTGCCATCGGCGGCCTGGTGGGCACACTGATCGTGA
AGATGATCGGCAAGGTGCTGGGAAGGAAGCACACCCTGCTGGCCAACAATGGCTTCGCCATCTCTGCCGC
CCTGCTGATGGCATGCAGCCTGCAGGCAGGAGCCTTCGAGATGCTGATCGTGGGCCGGTTTATCATGGGC
ATCGACGGAGGAGTGGCCCTGTCCGTGCTGCCAATGTACCTGTCCGAGATCTCTCCCAAGGAGATCAGAG
GCTCTCTGGGCCAGGTGACCGCCATCTTCATCTGTATCGGCGTGTTTACAGGACAGCTGCTGGGACTGCC
AGAGCTGCTGGGCAAGGAGTCTACCTGGCCTTACCTGTTCGGCGTGATCGTGGTGCCAGCAGTGGTGCAG
CTGCTGAGCCTGCCTTTTCTGCCAGACTCCCCCCGGTATCTGCTGCTGGAGAAGCACAATGAGGCCAGAG
CCGTGAAGGCCTTCCAGACATTTCTGGGCAAGGCCGACGTGAGCCAGGAGGTGGAGGAGGTGCTGGCAGA
GAGCAGGGTGCAGCGGTCCATCAGACTGGTGTCTGTGCTGGAGCTGCTGAGGGCACCATACGTGAGATGG
CAGGTGGTGACCGTGATCGTGACAATGGCCTGCTACCAGCTGTGCGGCCTGAACGCCATCTGGTTCTATA
CCAATAGCATCTTTGGCAAGGCCGGCATCCCACCCGCCAAGATCCCTTATGTGACCCTGTCCACAGGAGG
AATCGAGACACTGGCAGCCGTGTTCTCTGGCCTGGTCATCGAGCACCTGGGCAGAAGGCCACTGCTGATC
GGCGGCTTTGGCCTGATGGGCCTGTTCTTTGGCACCCTGACAATCACCCTGACACTGCAGGACCACGCCC
CTTGGGTGCCATACCTGAGCATCGTGGGCATCCTGGCCATCATCGCAAGCTTCTGCTCCGGACCAGGAGG
CATCCCTTTTATCCTGACCGGCGAGTTCTTTCAGCAGTCCCAGAGGCCAGCAGCCTTCATCATCGCAGGA
ACAGTGAACTGGCTGTCTAATTTTGCCGTGGGCCTGCTGTTCCCCTTTATCCAGAAGAGCCTGGATACCT
ATTGCTTCCTGGTGTTTGCCACCATCTGTATCACAGGCGCCATCTACCTGTATTTCGTGCTGCCCGAGAC
CAAGAACAGGACATACGCCGAGATCTCCCAGGCCTTTTCTAAGCGCAATAAGGCCTATCCTCCAGAGGAG
AAGATCGACTCCGCCGTGACAGATGGCAAGATCAACGGCAGACCTTAAGACCCAGCTTTCTTGTACAAAG
TTGGCATTATAAGAAAGCATTGCTTATCAATTTGTTGCAACGAACAGGTCACTATCAGTCAAAATAAAAT
CATTATTTGCCATCCAGCTGATATCCCCTATAGTGAGTCGTATTACATGGTCATAGCTGTTTCCTGGCAG
CTCTGGCCCGTGTCTCAAAATCTCTGATGTTACATTGCACAAGATAAAAATATATCATCATGAACAATAA
AACTGTCTGCTTACATAAACAGTAATACAAGGGGTGTTATGAGCCATATTCAACGGGAAACGTCGAGGCC
GCGATTAAATTCCAACATGGATGCTGATTTATATGGGTATAAATGGGCTCGCGATAATGTCGGGCAATCA
GGTGCGACAATCTATCGCTTGTATGGGAAGCCCGATGCGCCAGAGTTGTTTCTGAAACATGGCAAAGGTA
GCGTTGCCAATGATGTTACAGATGAGATGGTCAGACTAAACTGGCTGACGGAATTTATGCCTCTTCCGAC
CATCAAGCATTTTATCCGTACTCCTGATGATGCATGGTTACTCACCACTGCGATCCCCGGAAAAACAGCA
TTCCAGGTATTAGAAGAATATCCTGATTCAGGTGAAAATATTGTTGATGCGCTGGCAGTGTTCCTGCGCC
GGTTGCATTCGATTCCTGTTTGTAATTGTCCTTTTAACAGCGATCGCGTATTTCGTCTCGCTCAGGCGCA
ATCACGAATGAATAACGGTTTGGTTGATGCGAGTGATTTTGATGACGAGCGTAATGGCTGGCCTGTTGAA
CAAGTCTGGAAAGAAATGCATAAACTTTTGCCATTCTCACCGGATTCAGTCGTCACTCATGGTGATTTCT
CACTTGATAACCTTATTTTTGACGAGGGGAAATTAATAGGTTGTATTGATGTTGGACGAGTCGGAATCGC
AGACCGATACCAGGATCTTGCCATCCTATGGAACTGCCTCGGTGAGTTTTCTCCTTCATTACAGAAACGG
CTTTTTCAAAAATATGGTATTGATAATCCTGATATGAATAAATTGCAGTTTCATTTGATGCTCGATGAGT
TTTTCTAATCAGAATTGGTTAATTGGTTGTAACACTGGCAGAGCATTACGCTGACTTGACGGGACGGCGC
AAGCTCATGACCAAAATCCCTTAACGTGAGTTACGCGTCGTTCCACTGAGCGTCAGACCCCGTAGAAAAG
ATCAAAGGATCTTCTTGAGATCCTTTTTTTCTGCGCGTAATCTGCTGCTTGCAAACAAAAAAACCACCGC
TACCAGCGGTGGTTTGTTTGCCGGATCAAGAGCTACCAACTCTTTTTCCGAAGGTAACTGGCTTCAGCAG
AGCGCAGATACCAAATACTGTTCTTCTAGTGTAGCCGTAGTTAGGCCACCACTTCAAGAACTCTGTAGCA
CCGCCTACATACCTCGCTCTGCTAATCCTGTTACCAGTGGCTGCTGCCAGTGGCGATAAGTCGTGTCTTA
CCGGGTTGGACTCAAGACGATAGTTACCGGATAAGGCGCAGCGGTCGGGCTGAACGGGGGGTTCGTGCAC
ACAGCCCAGCTTGGAGCGAACGACCTACACCGAACTGAGATACCTACAGCGTGAGCTATGAGAAAGCGCC
ACGCTTCCCGAAGGGAGAAAGGCGGACAGGTATCCGGTAAGCGGCAGGGTCGGAACAGGAGAGCGCACGA
GGGAGCTTCCAGGGGGAAACGCCTGGTATCTTTATAGTCCTGTCGGGTTTCGCCACCTCTGACTTGAGCG
TCGATTTTTGTGATGCTCGTCAGGGGGGCGGAGCCTATGGAAAAACGCCAGCAACGCGGCCTTTTTACGG
TTCCTGGCCTTTTGCTGGCCTTTTGCTCACATGTTCTTTCCTGCGTTATCCCCTGATTCTGTGGATAACC
GTATTACCGCCTTTGAGTGAGCTGATACCGCTCGCCGCAGCCGAACGACCGAGCGCAGCGAGTCAGTGAG
CGAGGAAGCGGAAGAGCGCCCAATACGCAAACCGCCTCTCCCCGCGCGTTGGCCGATTCATTAATGCAGC
TGGCACGACAGGTTTCCCGACTGGAAAGCGGGCAGTGAGCGCAACGCAATTAATACGCGTACCGCTAGCC
AGGAAGAGTTTGTAGAAACGCAAAAAGGCCATCCGTCAGGATGGCCTTCTGCTTAGTTTGATGCCTGGCA
GTTTATGGCGGGCGTCCTGCCCGCCACCCTCCGGGCCGTTGCTTCACAACGTTCAAATCCGCTCCCGGCG
GATTTGTCCTACTCAGGAGAGCGTTCACCGACAAACAACAGATAAAACGAAAGGCCCAGTCTTCCGACTG
AGCCTTTCGTTTTATTTGATGCCTGGCAGTTCCCTACTCTCGCGTTAACGCTAGCATGGATGTTTTCCCA
GTCACGACGTTGTAAAACGACGGCCAGTCTTAAGCTCGGGCCC
