>Addgene plasmid #161045 | pDONR221-SLC2A9_STOP | depositor partial sequence | sequence record 312025 | Codon-optimized ORF of SLC2A9
ATGGCCAGGAAGCAGAACCGCAATAGCAAGGAGCTGGGACTGGTGCCACTGACCGACGATACATCCCACG
CAGGACCACCTGGACCTGGAAGGGCCCTGCTGGAGTGCGACCACCTGCGCAGCGGAGTGCCTGGAGGCCG
GAGAAGGAAGGATTGGTCTTGTAGCCTGCTGGTGGCATCCCTGGCAGGAGCCTTCGGCAGCTCCTTTCTC
TATGGATACAACCTGAGTGTGGTCAATGCCCCCACCCCTTACATCAAGGCCTTCTATAACGAGAGCTGGG
AGCGCCGGCACGGCAGGCCAATCGACCCCGATACCCTGACACTGCTGTGGTCTGTGACCGTGAGCATCTT
TGCCATCGGCGGCCTGGTGGGCACACTGATCGTGAAGATGATCGGCAAGGTGCTGGGAAGGAAGCACACC
CTGCTGGCCAACAATGGCTTCGCCATCTCTGCCGCCCTGCTGATGGCATGCAGCCTGCAGGCAGGAGCCT
TCGAGATGCTGATCGTGGGCCGGTTTATCATGGGCATCGACGGAGGAGTGGCCCTGTCCGTGCTGCCAAT
GTACCTGTCCGAGATCTCTCCCAAGGAGATCAGAGGCTCTCTGGGCCAGGTGACCGCCATCTTCATCTGT
ATCGGCGTGTTTACAGGACAGCTGCTGGGACTGCCAGAGCTGCTGGGCAAGGAGTCTACCTGGCCTTACC
TGTTCGGCGTGATCGTGGTGCCAGCAGTGGTGCAGCTGCTGAGCCTGCCTTTTCTGCCAGACTCCCCCCG
GTATCTGCTGCTGGAGAAGCACAATGAGGCCAGAGCCGTGAAGGCCTTCCAGACATTTCTGGGCAAGGCC
GACGTGAGCCAGGAGGTGGAGGAGGTGCTGGCAGAGAGCAGGGTGCAGCGGTCCATCAGACTGGTGTCTG
TGCTGGAGCTGCTGAGGGCACCATACGTGAGATGGCAGGTGGTGACCGTGATCGTGACAATGGCCTGCTA
CCAGCTGTGCGGCCTGAACGCCATCTGGTTCTATACCAATAGCATCTTTGGCAAGGCCGGCATCCCACCC
GCCAAGATCCCTTATGTGACCCTGTCCACAGGAGGAATCGAGACACTGGCAGCCGTGTTCTCTGGCCTGG
TCATCGAGCACCTGGGCAGAAGGCCACTGCTGATCGGCGGCTTTGGCCTGATGGGCCTGTTCTTTGGCAC
CCTGACAATCACCCTGACACTGCAGGACCACGCCCCTTGGGTGCCATACCTGAGCATCGTGGGCATCCTG
GCCATCATCGCAAGCTTCTGCTCCGGACCAGGAGGCATCCCTTTTATCCTGACCGGCGAGTTCTTTCAGC
AGTCCCAGAGGCCAGCAGCCTTCATCATCGCAGGAACAGTGAACTGGCTGTCTAATTTTGCCGTGGGCCT
GCTGTTCCCCTTTATCCAGAAGAGCCTGGATACCTATTGCTTCCTGGTGTTTGCCACCATCTGTATCACA
GGCGCCATCTACCTGTATTTCGTGCTGCCCGAGACCAAGAACAGGACATACGCCGAGATCTCCCAGGCCT
TTTCTAAGCGCAATAAGGCCTATCCTCCAGAGGAGAAGATCGACTCCGCCGTGACAGATGGCAAGATCAA
CGGCAGACCTTAA
